Addgene plasmid #153588: pGBW-m4252914
Purpose: Mammalian expression plasmid for SARS-CoV-2 nsp11
Depositing lab: Ginkgo Bioworks & Benjie Chen. Depositing organization: Ginkgo Bioworks.
Backbone
  Vector backbone: pTwist_CMV_Hygro_6 with AarI site removed
  Backbone size w/o insert (bp): 6525
  Vector type: Mammalian Expression
  Selectable markers: Hygromycin
Growth in bacteria
  Bacterial resistance: Ampicillin, 100 μg/mL
  Growth temperature: 37°C
  Growth strain: DH5alpha
  Copy number: High Copy
Gene/Insert
  Gene/Insert name: SARS-CoV-2 nsp11
  Species: Severe acute respiratory syndrome coronavirus 2
  Insert size (bp): 38
  Mutation: wt
  Entrez Gene: ORF1ab (a.k.a. GU280_gp01)
  Promoter: CMV
  Tag / fusion protein: Cleavable TEV;TRX (C terminal on backbone)
  Cloning method: Unknown
Resource information
  A portion of this plasmid was derived from a plasmid made by: GinkgoBioworks
Depositor comments: NCBI reference sequence: 43740578
How to cite: pGBW-m4252914 was a gift from Ginkgo Bioworks & Benjie Chen (Addgene plasmid # 153588 ; http://n2t.net/addgene:153588 ; RRID:Addgene_153588)
