[The description below was written by a language model from this plasmid's Addgene catalogue record and the feature table of its GenBank file.]
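Description:
pGBW-m4252914 is a mammalian expression plasmid for nsp11 of SARS-CoV-2, built on a pTwist_CMV_Hygro_6 backbone from which an AarI site was removed. It is propagated in E. coli through a high-copy ColE1/pUC-type origin with ampicillin selection (AmpR, beta-lactamase). For selection in mammalian cells it carries a hygromycin resistance gene (HygR) driven by the human ubiquitin C promoter and followed by a synthetic polyadenylation signal.

The payload is the wild-type nsp11 coding segment, a very short peptide (insert listed as 38 bp) derived from the ORF1ab region of the viral genome. It is expressed from the human CMV immediate-early enhancer and promoter and terminated by an SV40 poly(A) signal. The catalogue lists a cleavable C-terminal TEV/TRX tag supplied by the backbone. The feature table accordingly shows a TEV protease recognition site just downstream of the insert position, followed several hundred bases later by a 6xHis tag. The thioredoxin portion is not itself annotated but presumably lies in the unannotated stretch between those two features. This layout would give the small peptide a larger fusion partner, allow affinity capture through the His tag, and let the tag be removed by TEV cleavage.

The expression cassette is flanked by 5' and 3' beta-globin insulator elements. T7 and rrnG terminators and an upstream synthetic poly(A) signal are also present, and these help shield the cassette from transcriptional read-through from neighbouring units. The associated record title places the plasmid in a set of tagged SARS-CoV-2 protein constructs intended for expression and/or purification from mammalian cells.
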