LOCUS       Exported 6993 bp ds-DNA circular SYN 13-MAY-2021
DEFINITION  Mammalian expression plasmid for SARS-CoV-2 nsp11.
ACCESSION   .
VERSION     .
KEYWORDS    pGBW-m4252914
SOURCE      synthetic DNA construct
  ORGANISM  synthetic DNA construct
REFERENCE   1 (bases 1 to 6993)
  TITLE     SARS-CoV-2 protein Mammalian expression constructs, tagged, for
            protein expression and/or purification
REFERENCE   2 (bases 1 to 6993)
  AUTHORS   .
  TITLE     Direct Submission
  JOURNAL   Exported May 13, 2021 from SnapGene Server 1.1.58
            http://www.snapgene.com
FEATURES             Location/Qualifiers
     source          1..6993
                     /organism="synthetic DNA construct"
                     /mol_type="other DNA"
     CDS             47..67
                     /codon_start=1
                     /product="tobacco etch virus (TEV) protease recognition and
                     cleavage site"
                     /label=TEV site
                     /translation="ENLYFQS"
     CDS             416..433
                     /codon_start=1
                     /product="6xHis affinity tag"
                     /label=6xHis
                     /translation="HHHHHH"
     polyA_signal    526..647
                     /label=SV40 poly(A) signal
                     /note="SV40 polyadenylation signal"
     primer_bind     complement(537..556)
                     /label=EBV-rev
                     /note="SV40 polyA terminator, reverse primer"
     primer_bind     591..610
                     /label=SV40pA-R
                     /note="SV40 polyA, reverse primer"
     terminator      762..808
                     /label=T7 terminator
                     /note="transcription terminator for bacteriophage T7 RNA
                     polymerase"
     terminator      838..974
                     /label=rrnG terminator
                     /note="transcription terminator from the E. coli ribosomal
                     RNA rrnG operon (Albrechtsen et al., 1991)"
     misc_feature    1019..1090
                     /label=3' beta-globin insulator
                     /note="insulator downstream of the human beta-globin locus
                     (Farrell et al., 2002)"
     rep_origin      complement(1316..1904)
                     /direction=LEFT
                     /label=ori
                     /note="high-copy-number ColE1/pMB1/pBR322/pUC origin of
                     replication"
     primer_bind     complement(1396..1415)
                     /label=pBR322ori-F
                     /note="pBR322 origin, forward primer"
     promoter        2404..3613
                     /label=UbC promoter
                     /note="human ubiquitin C promoter"
     primer_bind     3450..3469
                     /label=hUBCpro-F
                     /note="Human Ubiquitin C (UbC) promoter, forward primer"
     CDS             3617..4645
                     /codon_start=1
                     /gene="aph(4)-Ia"
                     /product="aminoglycoside phosphotransferase from E. coli"
                     /label=HygR
                     /note="confers resistance to hygromycin"
                     /translation="MGKKPELTATSVEKFLIEKFDSVSDLMQLSEGEESRAFSFDVGGR
                     GYVLRVNSCADGFYKDRYVYRHFASAALPIPEVLDIGEFSESLTYCISRRAQGVTLQDL
                     PETELPAVLQPVAEAMDAIAAADLSQTSGFGPFGPQGIGQYTTWRDFICAIADPHVYHW
                     QTVMDDTVSASVAQALDELMLWAEDCPEVRHLVHADFGSNNVLTDNGRITAVIDWSEAM
                     FGDSQYEVANIFFWRPWLACMEQQTRYFERRHPELAGSPRLRAYMLRIGLDQLYQSLVD
                     GNFDDAAWAQGRCDAIVRSGAGTVGRTQIARRSAAVWTDGCVEVLADSGNRRPSTRPRA
                     KE"
     polyA_signal    4672..4720
                     /note="synthetic polyadenylation signal"
     CDS             4986..5846
                     /codon_start=1
                     /gene="bla"
                     /product="beta-lactamase"
                     /label=AmpR
                     /note="confers resistance to ampicillin, carbenicillin, and
                     related antibiotics"
                     /translation="MSIQHFRVALIPFFAAFCLPVFAHPETLVKVKDAEDQLGARVGYI
                     ELDLNSGKILESFRPEERFPMMSTFKVLLCGAVLSRIDAGQEQLGRRIHYSQNDLVEYS
                     PVTEKHLTDGMTVRELCSAAITMSDNTAANLLLTTIGGPKELTAFLHNMGDHVTRLDRW
                     EPELNEAIPNDERDTTMPVAMATTLRKLLTGELLTLASRQQLIDWMEADKVAGPLLRSA
                     LPAGWFIADKSGAGERGSRGIIAALGPDGKPSRIVVIYTTGSQATMDERNRQIAEIGAS
                     LIKHW"
     primer_bind     complement(5204..5223)
                     /label=Amp-R
                     /note="Ampicillin resistance gene, reverse primer"
     terminator      5859..5995
                     /label=rrnG terminator
                     /note="transcription terminator from the E. coli ribosomal
                     RNA rrnG operon (Albrechtsen et al., 1991)"
     misc_feature    6147..6218
                     /label=5' beta-globin insulator
                     /note="insulator upstream of the human beta-globin locus
                     (Farrell et al., 2002)"
     terminator      6223..6269
                     /label=T7 terminator
                     /note="transcription terminator for bacteriophage T7 RNA
                     polymerase"
     polyA_signal    6287..6335
                     /note="synthetic polyadenylation signal"
     enhancer        6416..6719
                     /label=CMV enhancer
                     /note="human cytomegalovirus immediate early enhancer"
     promoter        6721..6923
                     /label=CMV promoter
                     /note="human cytomegalovirus (CMV) immediate early
                     promoter"
     primer_bind     6874..6894
                     /label=CMV-F
                     /note="Human CMV immediate early promoter, forward primer"
ORIGIN
        1 caccatgagt gccgatgctc agtcctttct caacggtttc gcagtggaaa acctttactt
       61 tcagtcgatg agtgacaaaa tcattcatct aaccgatgac tcctttgata cagacgtgtt
      121 gaaggccgat ggtgcgatac tggtagattt ctgggctgaa tggtgtggcc cgtgcaagat
      181 gatcgcaccc attctggacg agatcgccga cgagtatcaa ggaaaattaa ctgtcgctaa
      241 gcttaatata gatcagaacc cagggacggc acctaaatac ggcatcaggg gaatacctac
      301 cctcctgctc tttaagaatg gggaagttgc cgcgacaaaa gtgggagccc tgtctaaggg
      361 ccagctaaaa gagttcttgg acgctaacct ggcaggttca ggctcggggc acatgcacca
      421 tcaccatcac catagcagcg ggctcgtgcc acgcggctaa ggatccgcag gcctctgcta
      481 gcttgactga ctgagataca gcgtaccttc agctcacaga catgataaga tacattgatg
      541 agtttggaca aaccacaact agaatgcagt gaaaaaaatg ctttatttgt gaaatttgtg
      601 atgctattgc tttatttgta accattataa gctgcaataa acaagttaac aacaacaatt
      661 gcattcattt tatgtttcag gttcaggggg aggtgtggga ggttttttaa agcaagtaaa
      721 acctctacaa atgtggtatt ggcccatctc tatcggtatc gtagcataac cccttggggc
      781 ctctaaacgg gtcttgaggg gttttttgtg cccctcgggc cggattgcta tctaccggca
      841 ttggcgcaga aaaaaatgcc tgatgcgacg ctgcgcgtct tatactccca catatgccag
      901 attcagcaac ggatacggct tccccaactt gcccacttcc atacgtgtcc tccttaccag
      961 aaatttatcc ttaaggtcgt cagctatcct gcaggcgatc tctcgatttc gatcaagaca
     1021 ttcctttaat ggtcttttct ggacaccact aggggtcaga agtagttcat caaactttct
     1081 tccctcccta atctcattgg ttaccttggg ctatcgaaac ttaattaacc agtcaagtca
     1141 gctacttggc gagatcgact tgtctgggtt tcgactacgc tcagaattgc gtcagtcaag
     1201 ttcgatctgg tccttgctat tgcacccgtt ctccgattac gagtttcatt taaatcatgt
     1261 gagcaaaagg ccagcaaaag gccaggaacc gtaaaaaggc cgcgttgctg gcgtttttcc
     1321 ataggctccg cccccctgac gagcatcaca aaaatcgacg ctcaagtcag aggtggcgaa
     1381 acccgacagg actataaaga taccaggcgt ttccccctgg aagctccctc gtgcgctctc
     1441 ctgttccgac cctgccgctt accggatacc tgtccgcctt tctcccttcg ggaagcgtgg
     1501 cgctttctca tagctcacgc tgtaggtatc tcagttcggt gtaggtcgtt cgctccaagc
     1561 tgggctgtgt gcacgaaccc cccgttcagc ccgaccgctg cgccttatcc ggtaactatc
     1621 gtcttgagtc caacccggta agacacgact tatcgccact ggcagcagcc actggtaaca
     1681 ggattagcag agcgaggtat gtaggcggtg ctacagagtt cttgaagtgg tggcctaact
     1741 acggctacac tagaagaaca gtatttggta tctgcgctct gctgaagcca gttaccttcg
     1801 gaaaaagagt tggtagctct tgatccggca aacaaaccac cgctggtagc ggtggttttt
     1861 ttgtttgcaa gcagcagatt acgcgcagaa aaaaaggatc tcaagaagat cctttgatct
     1921 tttctacggg gtctgacgct cagtggaacg aaaactcacg ttaagggatt ttggtcatga
     1981 gattatcaaa aaggatcttc acctagatcc ttttaaatta aaaatgaagt tttaaatcaa
     2041 tctaaagtat atatgagtaa acttggtctg acagttacca atgcttaatc agtgaggcac
     2101 ctatctcagc gatctgtcta tttcgttcat ccatagttgc atttaaattt ccgaactctc
     2161 caaggccctc gtcggaaaat cttcaaacct ttcgtccgat ccatcttgca ggctacctct
     2221 cgaacgaact atcgcaagtc tcttggccgg ccttgcgcct tggctattgc ttggcagcgc
     2281 ctatcgccag gtattactcc aatcccgaat atccgagatc gggatcaccc gagagaagtt
     2341 caacctacat cctcaatccc gatctatccg agatccgagg aatatcgaaa tcggggcgcg
     2401 cctggcctcc gcgccgggtt ttggcgcctc ccgcgggcgc ccccctcgtc acggcgagcg
     2461 ctgccacgtc agacgaaggg cgcaggagcg tcctgatcct tccgcccgga cgctcaggac
     2521 agcggcccgc tgctcataag actcggcctt agaaccccag tatcagcaga aggacatttt
     2581 aggacgggac ttgggtgact ctagggcact ggttttcttt ccagagagcg gaacaggcga
     2641 ggaaaagtag tcccttctcg gcgattctgc ggagggatct ccgtggggcg gtgaacgccg
     2701 atgattatat aaggacgcgc cgggtgtggc acagctagtt ccgtcgcagc cgggatttgg
     2761 gtcgcggttc ttgtttgtgg atcgctgtga tcgtcacttg gtgagtagcg ggctgctggg
     2821 ctggccgggg ctttcgtggc cgccgggccg ctcggtggga cggaagcgtg tggagagacc
     2881 gccaagggct gtagtctggg tccgcgagca aggttgccct gaactggggg ttggggggag
     2941 cgcagcaaaa tggcggctgt tcccgagtct tgaatggaag acgcttgtga ggcgggctgt
     3001 gaggtcgttg aaacaaggtg gggggcatgg tgggcggcaa gaacccaagg tcttgagccc
     3061 ttcgctaatg cgggaaagct cttattcggg tgagatgggc tgggcaccat ctggggaccc
     3121 tgacgtgaag tttgtcactg actggagaac tcggtttgtc gtctgttgcg ggggcggcag
     3181 ttatggcggt gccgttgggc agtgcacccg tacctttggg agcgcgcgcc ctcgtcgtgt
     3241 cgtgacgtca cccgttctgt tggcttataa tgcagggtgg ggccaccagc cggtaggtgt
     3301 gcggtaggct tttctccgtc gcaggacgca gggttcgggc ctagggtagg ctctcctgaa
     3361 tcgacaggcg ccggacctct ggtgagggga gggataagtg aggcgtcagt ttctttggtc
     3421 ggttttatgt acctatcttc ttaagtagct gaagctccgg ttttgaacta tgcgctcggg
     3481 gttggcgagt gtgttttgtg aagtttttta ggcacctttt gaaatgtaat catttgggtc
     3541 aatatgtaat tttcagtgtt agacttgtaa attgtccgct aaattctggc cgtttttggc
     3601 ttttttgtta gacaacatgg gtaaaaagcc tgaactcacc gcgacgtctg tcgagaagtt
     3661 tctgatcgaa aagttcgaca gcgtctccga cctgatgcag ctctcggagg gcgaagaatc
     3721 tcgtgctttc agcttcgatg taggagggcg tggatatgtc ctgcgggtaa atagctgcgc
     3781 cgatggtttc tacaaagatc gttatgttta tcggcacttt gcatccgccg cgctcccgat
     3841 tccggaagtg cttgacattg gggagttcag cgagagcctg acctattgca tctcccgccg
     3901 tgcacagggt gtcacgttgc aagacctgcc tgaaaccgaa ctgcccgctg ttctgcagcc
     3961 ggtcgcggag gcaatggatg ccatcgctgc cgccgatctt agccagacga gcgggttcgg
     4021 cccattcgga ccgcaaggaa tcggtcaata cactacatgg cgtgatttca tatgcgcgat
     4081 tgctgatccc catgtgtatc actggcaaac tgtgatggac gacaccgtca gtgcgtccgt
     4141 cgcgcaggct ctcgatgagc tgatgctttg ggccgaggac tgccccgaag tccggcacct
     4201 cgtgcacgcg gatttcggct ccaacaatgt cctgacggac aatggccgca taacagcggt
     4261 cattgactgg agcgaggcga tgttcgggga ttcccaatac gaggtcgcca acatcttctt
     4321 ctggaggccg tggttggctt gtatggagca gcagacgcgc tacttcgagc ggaggcatcc
     4381 ggagcttgca ggatcgcccc ggctccgggc gtatatgctc cgcattggtc ttgaccaact
     4441 ctatcagagc ttggttgacg gcaatttcga tgatgcagct tgggcgcagg gtcgatgcga
     4501 cgcaatcgtc cgatccggag ccgggactgt cgggcgtaca caaatcgccc gcagaagcgc
     4561 cgccgtctgg accgatggct gtgtagaagt actcgccgat agtggaaacc gacgccccag
     4621 cactcgtccg agggcaaagg aataagctag tatgtaagcc tagtcttaga taataaaatc
     4681 gctatccatc gaagatggat gtgtgttggt tttttgtgtg tgtaacgcta ggcgcgcctg
     4741 gtgtaccgag aacgatcctc tcagtgcgag tctcgacgat ccatatcgtt gcttggcagt
     4801 cagccagtcg gaatccagct tgggacccag gaagtccaat cgtcagatat tgtactcaag
     4861 cctggtcacg gcagcgtacc gatctgttta aacctagata ttgatagtct gatcggtcaa
     4921 cgtataatcg agtcctagct tttgcaaaca tctatcaaga gacaggatca gcaggaggct
     4981 ttcgcatgag tattcaacat ttccgtgtcg cccttattcc cttttttgcg gcattttgcc
     5041 ttcctgtttt tgctcaccca gaaacgctgg tgaaagtaaa agatgctgaa gatcagttgg
     5101 gtgcgcgagt gggttacatc gaactggatc tcaacagcgg taagatcctt gagagttttc
     5161 gccccgaaga acgctttcca atgatgagca cttttaaagt tctgctatgt ggcgcggtat
     5221 tatcccgtat tgacgccggg caagagcaac tcggtcgccg catacactat tctcagaatg
     5281 acttggttga gtattcacca gtcacagaaa agcatcttac ggatggcatg acagtaagag
     5341 aattatgcag tgctgccata accatgagtg ataacactgc ggccaactta cttctgacaa
     5401 cgattggagg accgaaggag ctaaccgctt ttttgcacaa catgggggat catgtaactc
     5461 gccttgatcg ttgggaaccg gagctgaatg aagccatacc aaacgacgag cgtgacacca
     5521 cgatgcctgt agcaatggca acaaccttgc gtaaactatt aactggcgaa ctacttactc
     5581 tagcttcccg gcaacagttg atagactgga tggaggcgga taaagttgca ggaccacttc
     5641 tgcgctcggc ccttccggct ggctggttta ttgctgataa atctggagcc ggtgagcgtg
     5701 ggtctcgcgg tatcattgca gcactggggc cagatggtaa gccctcccgt atcgtagtta
     5761 tctacacgac ggggagtcag gcaactatgg atgaacgaaa tagacagatc gctgagatag
     5821 gtgcctcact gattaagcat tggtaaccga ttctaggtgc attggcgcag aaaaaaatgc
     5881 ctgatgcgac gctgcgcgtc ttatactccc acatatgcca gattcagcaa cggatacggc
     5941 ttccccaact tgcccacttc catacgtgtc ctccttacca gaaatttatc cttaagatcc
     6001 cgaatcgttt aaactcgact ctggctctat cgaatctccg tcgtttcgag cttacgcgaa
     6061 cagccgtggc gctcatttgc tcgtcgggca tcgaatctcg tcagctatcg tcagcttacc
     6121 tttttggcag cgatcgcggc tcccgacatc ttggaccatt agctccacag gtatcttctt
     6181 ccctctagtg gtcataacag cagcttcagc tacctctcaa ttcaaaaaac ccctcaagac
     6241 ccgtttagag gccccaaggg gttatgctat caatcgttgc gttacacaca caaaaaacca
     6301 acacacatcc atcttcgatg gatagcgatt ttattatcta actgctgatc gagtgtagcc
     6361 agatctagta atcaattacg gggtcattag ttcatagccc atatatggag ttccgcgtta
     6421 cataacttac ggtaaatggc ccgcctggct gaccgcccaa cgacccccgc ccattgacgt
     6481 caataatgac gtatgttccc atagtaacgc caatagggac tttccattga cgtcaatggg
     6541 tggagtattt acggtaaact gcccacttgg cagtacatca agtgtatcat atgccaagta
     6601 cgccccctat tgacgtcaat gacggtaaat ggcccgcctg gcattatgcc cagtacatga
     6661 ccttatggga ctttcctact tggcagtaca tctacgtatt agtcatcgct attaccatgc
     6721 tgatgcggtt ttggcagtac atcaatgggc gtggatagcg gtttgactca cggggatttc
     6781 caagtctcca ccccattgac gtcaatggga gtttgttttg gcaccaaaat caacgggact
     6841 ttccaaaatg tcgtaacaac tccgccccat tgacgcaaat gggcggtagg cgtgtacggt
     6901 gggaggtcta tataagcaga gctggtttag tgaaccgtca gatcagatct ttgtcgatcc
     6961 taccatccac tcgacacacc cgccagcggc cgc
//
